Addgene plasmid #162652: pUE1-TSP-ORF68 R443A
Purpose: Expresses ORF68 R443A in mammalian cells with an N-terminal TwinStrep tag and HRV 3C protease cleavage site
Depositing lab: Britt Glaunsinger. Depositing organization: University of California, Berkeley. Publication: A pentameric protein ring with novel architecture is required for herpesviral packaging. Didychuk AL, Gates SN, Gardner MR, Strong LM, Martin A, Glaunsinger BA. Elife. 2021 Feb 8;10. pii: 62261. doi: 10.7554/eLife.62261. PubMed 33554858.
Backbone
  Vector backbone: pHEK293 Ultra Expression Vector I
  Backbone manufacturer: Takara
  Backbone size w/o insert (bp): 4632
  Total vector size (bp): 6033
  Vector type: Mammalian Expression
Growth in bacteria
  Bacterial resistance: Ampicillin, 100 μg/mL
  Growth temperature: 37°C
  Growth strain: DH5alpha
  Copy number: High Copy
Gene/Insert
  Gene/Insert name: ORF68
  Species: KSHV (HHV-8)
  Insert size (bp): 1401
  Mutation: Amino acid R443 mutated to alanine
  Promoter: CMV
  Tag / fusion protein: N-terminal 2xStrep-Tag II and HRV 3C site (N terminal on backbone)
  Cloning method: Unknown
  Sequencing primers: 5′ CGCAAATGGGCGGTAGGCGTG; 3′ GTCAAGAAGACAGGGCCAGGTTTC
Terms and licenses: Academic/Nonprofit Terms; Industry Terms: Not Available to Industry
How to cite: pUE1-TSP-ORF68 R443A was a gift from Britt Glaunsinger (Addgene plasmid # 162652 ; http://n2t.net/addgene:162652 ; RRID:Addgene_162652)
