[The description below was written by a language model from this plasmid's Addgene catalogue record and pLannotate feature annotations shown in this document.]
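Description:
pUE1-TSP-ORF68 R443A is a mammalian expression plasmid built on Takara's pHEK293 Ultra Expression Vector I, about 6.0 kb in total. It is propagated in E. coli at high copy from a ColE1/pUC-type origin under ampicillin selection (β-lactamase with its own promoter). No mammalian selection marker is annotated, which is consistent with transient expression. The remaining bacterial annotations (lacZα, lacI, rop and bom fragments, lac promoter/operator, CAP site) are backbone remnants of the cloning vector lineage with no evident role in the payload.

The expression unit is driven by the human CMV immediate-early enhancer and promoter, followed by a fragment of the HIV-1 5' LTR. Downstream lies an N-terminal Twin-Strep tag, which according to the catalogue entry is followed by an HRV 3C protease site (not separately annotated), fused to the 1,401 bp ORF68 coding sequence from Kaposi's sarcoma-associated herpesvirus (HHV-8). ORF68 is a UL32 homologue implicated in cleavage and packaging of viral genomic DNA, and here it carries an arginine-to-alanine substitution at residue 443. After ORF68 come an EMCV IRES and the HIV-1 tat coding sequence, with an HSV TK polyadenylation signal terminating the transcript. This bicistronic layout co-expresses Tat with the tagged protein. Tat is known to act on the TAR element within the HIV-1 LTR to enhance transcription, so the arrangement probably forms a positive feedback loop that boosts expression.

The tag allows Strep-Tactin affinity capture and 3C cleavage allows tag removal, so the plasmid suits production and purification of the mutant protein from mammalian cells. A likely use is comparison with wild-type ORF68 in studies of herpesviral packaging, though the record does not state the effect of the mutation.
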