Features (pLannotate 1.2.2; 19 found; start..end, strand, type, name):
     60..363     +  enhancer       CMV enhancer: human cytomegalovirus immediate early enhancer
    364..567     +  promoter       CMV promoter: human cytomegalovirus (CMV) immediate early promoter
    650..799     +  LTR            5' LTR (truncated) (fragment): truncated 5' long terminal repeat (LTR) from HIV-1
    835..899     +  CDS            Twin-Strep-tag (fragment): two Strep-Tag®II moieties connected by a linker for enhanced binding to Strep-Tactin®, an engineered form of streptavidin (Schmidt et al., 2013)
    934..2334    +  CDS            ORF68: UL32_HHV8P - Protein inferred from homology: Swiss-Prot protein existence level 3. Plays a role in efficient localization of neo-synthesized capsids to nuclear replication compartments, thereby controlling cleavage and packaging of virus genomic DNA. From Human herpesvirus 8 type P (isolate GK18) (HHV-8) (Kaposi's sarcoma-associated herpesvirus).
   2338..2360    +  misc_feature   MCS (fragment): pUC18/19 multiple cloning site
   2362..2934    +  misc_feature   IRES: internal ribosome entry site (IRES) of the encephalomyocarditis virus (EMCV)
   2942..3199    +  CDS            tat: TAT_HV1H2 - Experimental evidence at protein level: Swiss-Prot protein existence level 1. Extracellular circulating Tat can be endocytosed by surrounding uninfected cells via the binding to several surface receptors such as CD26, CXCR4, heparan sulfate proteoglycans (HSPG) or LDLR. Neurons are rarely infected, but they internalize Tat via their LDLR. Through its interaction with nuclear HATs, Tat is potentially able to control the acetylation-dependent cellular gene expression. Modulates the expression of many cellular genes involved in cell survival, proliferation or in coding for cytokines o
   3260..3307    +  polyA_signal   HSV TK poly(A) signal: herpes simplex virus thymidine kinase polyadenylation signal (Cole and Stacy, 1985)
   3393..3547    +  CDS            lacZα (fragment): LacZα fragment of β-galactosidase; lacZ fragment
   3553..3652    -  misc_feature   bom (fragment): basis of mobility region from pBR322
   3754..3789    -  CDS            rop (fragment): Rop protein, which maintains plasmids at low copy number; rop
   3884..3988    +  promoter       AmpR promoter: bla
   3989..4849    +  CDS            AmpR: β-lactamase; bla; confers resistance to ampicillin, carbenicillin, and related antibiotics
   5020..5608    +  rep_origin     ori: high-copy-number ColE1/pMB1/pBR322/pUC origin of replication
   5791..5883    +  CDS            lacI (fragment): lac repressor; lacI; The lac repressor binds to the lac operator to inhibit transcription in E. coli. This inhibition can be relieved by adding lactose or isopropyl-β-D-thiogalactopyranoside (IPTG).
   5896..5917    +  protein_bind   CAP binding site: CAP binding activates transcription in the presence of cAMP. E. coli catabolite activator protein
   5932..5962    +  promoter       lac promoter: promoter for the E. coli lac operon
   5970..5986    +  protein_bind   lac operator: The lac repressor binds to the lac operator to inhibit transcription in E. coli. This inhibition can be relieved by adding lactose or isopropyl-β-D-thiogalactopyranoside (IPTG). lac repressor encoded by lacI
>Addgene plasmid #162652 | pUE1-TSP-ORF68 R443A | addgene full sequence | sequence record 320666 | Addgene NGS Result
GAATTCTAATAGTAATCAATTACGGGGTCATTAGTTCATAGCCCATATATGGAGTTCCGCGTTACATAAC
TTACGGTAAATGGCCCGCCTGGCTGACCGCCCAACGACCCCCGCCCATTGACGTCAATAATGACGTATGT
TCCCATAGTAACGCCAATAGGGACTTTCCATTGACGTCAATGGGTGGAGTATTTACGGTAAACTGCCCAC
TTGGCAGTACATCAAGTGTATCATATGCCAAGTACGCCCCCTATTGACGTCAATGACGGTAAATGGCCCG
CCTGGCATTATGCCCAGTACATGACCTTATGGGACTTTCCTACTTGGCAGTACATCTACGTATTAGTCAT
CGCTATTACCATGGTGATGCGGTTTTGGCAGTACATCAATGGGCGTGGATAGCGGTTTGACTCACGGGGA
TTTCCAAGTCTCCACCCCATTGACGTCAATGGGAGTTTGTTTTGGCACCAAAATCAACGGGACTTTCCAA
AATGTCGTAACAACTCCGCCCCATTGACGCAAATGGGCGGTAGGCGTGTACGGTGGGAGGTCTATATAAG
CAGAGCTGGTTTAGTGAACCGAATTCGTACTTCAAGAACTGCTGATATCGAGCTTGCTACAAGGGACTTT
CCGCTGGGGACTTTCCAGGGAGGCGTGGCCTGGGCGGGACTGGGGAGTGGCGAGCCCTCAGATCCTGCAT
ATAAGCAGCTGCTTTTTGCCTGTACTGGGTCTCTCTGGTTAGACCAGATCTGAGCCTGGGAGCTCTCTGG
CTAACTAGGGAACCCACTGCTTAAGCCTCCCCGGGCTCGAATGAGTGCGTGGAGTCATCCTCAATTCGAG
AAAGGTGGAGGTTCTGGCGGTGGATCGGGAGGTTCAGCGTGGAGCCACCCGCAGTTCGAAAAATCCGGAC
TGGAAGTTCTGTTCCAGGGGCCCATGTTTGTTCCCTGGCAACTCGGTACAATTACCCGTCACCGAGATGA
GCTCCAAAAACTACTGGCAGCCTCCCTGCTCCCGGAGCACCCGGAGGAGAGCCTCGGTAACCCCATAATG
ACACAGATTCACCAGTCGCTCCAACCATCTTCCCCCTGCAGGGTCTGTCAGCTCCTATTTTCTCTGGTCC
GCGATTCGTCCACCCCCATGGGTTTCTTCGAGGACTATGCCTGCCTCTGCTTCTTCTGTCTATACGCCCC
ACACTGCTGGACCTCGACCATGGCGGCAGCGGCAGACCTGTGCGAGATCATGCATCTGCACTTTCCAGAA
GAGGAGGCGACATACGGGCTATTCGGACCGGGTCGCCTTATGGGTATCGACTTGCAGCTGCACTTCTTTG
TTCAAAAGTGCTTTAAGACCACCGCCGCCGAAAAAATACTGGGAATATCCAACCTGCAATTTTTAAAATC
AGAATTCATCCGGGGCATGCTCACAGGCACCATCACCTGCAACTTCTGCTTCAAAACGTCCTGGCCCAGG
ACAGACAAGGAGGAGGCCACCGGCCCCACCCCATGCTGCCAGATTACAGACACCACCACCGCACCCGCGA
GCGGCATACCGGAACTAGCCCGGGCCACATTCTGCGGCGCAAGTCGCCCCACAAAGCCCAGCCTACTTCC
CGCGCTAATAGATATCTGGTCCACGAGCTCAGAGCTCCTTGACGAGCCGCGCCCTCGACTGATCGCAAGC
GACATGAGTGAACTCAAATCCGTGGTCGCATCCCACGATCCGTTCTTCTCTCCCCCGCTTCAGGCAGACA
CCTCCCAGGGTCCATGTCTAATGCACCCAACCCTGGGGCTACGATACAAAAACGGGACTGCATCCGTCTG
CCTCCTCTGCGAGTGCCTTGCGGCACACCCAGAGGCACCCAAGGCGCTGCAGACCCTTCAGTGCGAGGTA
ATGGGCCATATAGAAAACAACGTAAAGCTGGTAGACAGAATTGCCTTTGTGTTGGACAACCCATTCGCCA
TGCCATATGTCTCAGATCCGCTACTTAGAGAGCTGATCCGGGGCTGTACCCCACAGGAAATTCACAAGCA
CCTGTTCTGCGACCCGCTGTGCGCCCTCAATGCTAAGGTGGTGTCAGAGGACGTACTATTCCGCCTGCCC
AGGGAGCAGGAGTATAAAAAGCTCAGGGCATCCGCGGCCGCCGGACAGCTCCTCGATGCCAACACCCTGT
TCGACTGCGAGGTCGTGCAGACTTTGGTCTTTCTCTTTAAGGGTCTCCAAAACGCCAGGGTGGGGAAAAC
CACCTCACTAGACATTATTGCCGAGCTAACCGCACAACTAAAAAGACACCGCCTAGACCTGGCCCACCCC
TCACAGACGTCACACTTGTACGCTTGATCGACCTGCAGGCATGCAAGCTTGCCCCTCTCCCTCCCCCCCC
CCTAACGTTACTGGCCGAAGCCGCTTGGAATAAGGCCGGTGTGCGTTTGTCTATATGTTATTTTCCACCA
TATTGCCGTCTTTTGGCAATGTGAGGGCCCGGAAACCTGGCCCTGTCTTCTTGACGAGCATTCCTAGGGG
TCTTTCCCCTCTCGCCAAAGGAATGCAAGGTCTGTTGAATGTCGTGAAGGAAGCAGTTCCTCTGGAAGCT
TCTTGAAGACAAACAACGTCTGTAGCGACCCTTTGCAGGCAGCGGAACCCCCCACCTGGCGACAGGTGCC
TCTGCGGCCAAAAGCCACGTGTATAAGATACACCTGCAAAGGCGGCACAACCCCAGTGCCACGTTGTGAG
TTGGATAGTTGTGGAAAGAGTCAAATGGCTCACCTCAAGCGTATTCAACAAGGGGCTGAAGGATGCCCAG
AAGGTACCCCATTGTATGGGATCTGATCTGGGGCCTCGGTGCACATGCTTTACATGTGTTTAGTCGAGGT
TAAAAAACGTCTAGGCCCCCCGAACCACGGGGACGTGGTTTTCCTTTGAAAAACACGATGATAATGCCAC
CATGGAGCCAGTAGATCCTAGACTAGAGCCCTGGAAGCATCCAGGAAGTCAGCCTAAAACTGCTTGTACC
AATTGCTATTGTAAAAAGTGTTGCTTTCATTGCCAAGTTTGTTTCATAACAAAAGCCTTAGGCATCTCCT
ATGGCAGGAAGAAGCGGAGACAGCGACGAAGAGCTCATCAGAACAGTCAGACTCATCAAGCTTCTCTATC
AAAGCAACCCACCTCCCAACCCCGAGGGGACCCGACAGGCCCGAAGGAATAGGGGGGAGGCTAACTGAAA
CACGGAAGGAGACAATACCGGAAGGAACCCGCGCTATGACGGCAATAAAAAGACAGAATAAAACGCACGG
TGTTGGGTCGTTTGTTCATAAACGCGGGGTTCGGTCCCAGGGCTGGCACTCTGTCGATACCCCACCGAGA
CCCCATTGGGGAGCTTGATATCGATAGCTTGGCACTGGCCGTCGTTTTACAACGTCGTGACTGGGAAAAC
CCTGGCGTTACCCAACTTAATCGCCTTGCAGCACATCCCCCTTTCGCCAGCTGGCGTAATAGCGAAGAGG
CCCGCACCGATCGCCCTTCCCAACAGTTGCGCAGCCTGAATGGCGAATGGCGCCTGATGCGGTATTTTCT
CCTTACGCATCTGTGCGGTATTTCACACCGCATATGGTGCACTCTCAGTACAATCTGCTCTGATGCCGCA
TAGTTAAGCCAGCCCCGACACCCGCCAACACCCGCTGACGCGCCCTGACGGGCTTGTCTGCTCCCGGCAT
CCGCTTACAGACAAGCTGTGACCGTCTCCGGGAGCTGCATGTGTCAGAGGTTTTCACCGTCATCACCGAA
ACGCGCGAGACGAAAGGGCCTCGTGATACGCCTATTTTTATAGGTTAATGTCATGATAATAATGGTTTCT
TAGACGTCAGGTGGCACTTTTCGGGGAAATGTGCGCGGAACCCCTATTTGTTTATTTTTCTAAATACATT
CAAATATGTATCCGCTCATGAGACAATAACCCTGATAAATGCTTCAATAATATTGAAAAAGGAAGAGTAT
GAGTATTCAACATTTCCGTGTCGCCCTTATTCCCTTTTTTGCGGCATTTTGCCTTCCTGTTTTTGCTCAC
CCAGAAACGCTGGTGAAAGTAAAAGATGCTGAAGATCAGTTGGGTGCACGAGTGGGTTACATCGAACTGG
ATCTCAACAGCGGTAAGATCCTTGAGAGTTTTCGCCCCGAAGAACGTTTTCCAATGATGAGCACTTTTAA
AGTTCTGCTATGTGGCGCGGTATTATCCCGTATTGACGCCGGGCAAGAGCAACTCGGTCGCCGCATACAC
TATTCTCAGAATGACTTGGTTGAGTACTCACCAGTCACAGAAAAGCATCTTACGGATGGCATGACAGTAA
GAGAATTATGCAGTGCTGCCATAACCATGAGTGATAACACTGCGGCCAACTTACTTCTGACAACGATCGG
AGGACCGAAGGAGCTAACCGCTTTTTTGCACAACATGGGGGATCATGTAACTCGCCTTGATCGTTGGGAA
CCGGAGCTGAATGAAGCCATACCAAACGACGAGCGTGACACCACGATGCCTGTAGCAATGGCAACAACGT
TGCGCAAACTATTAACTGGCGAACTACTTACTCTAGCTTCCCGGCAACAATTAATAGACTGGATGGAGGC
GGATAAAGTTGCAGGACCACTTCTGCGCTCGGCCCTTCCGGCTGGCTGGTTTATTGCTGATAAATCTGGA
GCCGGTGAGCGTGGGTCTCGCGGTATCATTGCAGCACTGGGGCCAGATGGTAAGCCCTCCCGTATCGTAG
TTATCTACACGACGGGGAGTCAGGCAACTATGGATGAACGAAATAGACAGATCGCTGAGATAGGTGCCTC
ACTGATTAAGCATTGGTAACTGTCAGACCAAGTTTACTCATATATACTTTAGATTGATTTAAAACTTCAT
TTTTAATTTAAAAGGATCTAGGTGAAGATCCTTTTTGATAATCTCATGACCAAAATCCCTTAACGTGAGT
TTTCGTTCCACTGAGCGTCAGACCCCGTAGAAAAGATCAAAGGATCTTCTTGAGATCCTTTTTTTCTGCG
CGTAATCTGCTGCTTGCAAACAAAAAAACCACCGCTACCAGCGGTGGTTTGTTTGCCGGATCAAGAGCTA
CCAACTCTTTTTCCGAAGGTAACTGGCTTCAGCAGAGCGCAGATACCAAATACTGTTCTTCTAGTGTAGC
CGTAGTTAGGCCACCACTTCAAGAACTCTGTAGCACCGCCTACATACCTCGCTCTGCTAATCCTGTTACC
AGTGGCTGCTGCCAGTGGCGATAAGTCGTGTCTTACCGGGTTGGACTCAAGACGATAGTTACCGGATAAG
GCGCAGCGGTCGGGCTGAACGGGGGGTTCGTGCACACAGCCCAGCTTGGAGCGAACGACCTACACCGAAC
TGAGATACCTACAGCGTGAGCTATGAGAAAGCGCCACGCTTCCCGAAGGGAGAAAGGCGGACAGGTATCC
GGTAAGCGGCAGGGTCGGAACAGGAGAGCGCACGAGGGAGCTTCCAGGGGGAAACGCCTGGTATCTTTAT
AGTCCTGTCGGGTTTCGCCACCTCTGACTTGAGCGTCGATTTTTGTGATGCTCGTCAGGGGGGCGGAGCC
TATGGAAAAACGCCAGCAACGCGGCCTTTTTACGGTTCCTGGCCTTTTGCTGGCCTTTTGCTCACATGTT
CTTTCCTGCGTTATCCCCTGATTCTGTGGATAACCGTATTACCGCCTTTGAGTGAGCTGATACCGCTCGC
CGCAGCCGAACGACCGAGCGCAGCGAGTCAGTGAGCGAGGAAGCGGAAGAGCGCCCAATACGCAAACCGC
CTCTCCCCGCGCGTTGGCCGATTCATTAATGCAGCTGGCACGACAGGTTTCCCGACTGGAAAGCGGGCAG
TGAGCGCAACGCAATTAATGTGAGTTAGCTCACTCATTAGGCACCCCAGGCTTTACACTTTATGCTTCCG
GCTCGTATGTTGTGTGGAATTGTGAGCGGATAACAATTTCACACAGGAAACAGCTATGACCATGATTACG
AATTATCGATATC
